Addgene plasmid #62190: 3xFLAG-dCas9/pTEF1p-CYC1t
Purpose: Expresses 3xFLAG-dCas9 in budding yeast for enChIP analysis to purify specific genomic regions of interest.
Depositing lab: Hodaka Fujii. Depositing organization: The University of Osaka. Publication: An enChIP system for the analysis of genome functions in budding yeast. Fujii H, Fujita T. Biol Methods Protoc. 2022 Oct 17;7(1):bpac025. doi: 10.1093/biomethods/bpac025. eCollection 2022. PubMed 36325175.
Backbone
  Vector backbone: p414
  Backbone size w/o insert (bp): 5385
  Total vector size (bp): 9596
  Vector type: Yeast Expression, CRISPR
  Selectable markers: TRP1
Growth in bacteria
  Bacterial resistance: Ampicillin, 100 μg/mL
  Growth temperature: 30°C
  Growth strain: NEB Stable
  Copy number: Low Copy
Gene/Insert
  Gene/Insert name: 3xFLAG-dCas9
  Species: Synthetic; S. pyogenes
  Insert size (bp): 4212
  Mutation: human codon-optimized, D10A, H840A
  Promoter: TEF1 promoter
  Tag / fusion protein: 3xFLAG (N terminal on insert); NLS (C terminal on insert)
  Cloning method: Unknown
  Sequencing primers: 5′ T3 promoter; 3′ T7 promoter
Resource information
  A portion of this plasmid was derived from a plasmid made by: George Church (Addgene plasmid 43802)
Terms and licenses: Academic/Nonprofit Terms; Industry Terms: Not Available to Industry
Depositor comments: This plasmid is compatible with gRNA expression plasmids for budding yeast, such as Addgene Plasmid #43803 ( http://www.addgene.org/43803 ).
How to cite: 3xFLAG-dCas9/pTEF1p-CYC1t was a gift from Hodaka Fujii (Addgene plasmid # 62190 ; http://n2t.net/addgene:62190 ; RRID:Addgene_62190)
