[The description below was written by a language model from this plasmid's Addgene catalogue record and pLannotate feature annotations shown in this document.]
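Description:
3xFLAG-dCas9/pTEF1p-CYC1t is a yeast–E. coli shuttle plasmid built on the p414 backbone for expressing an epitope-tagged, nuclease-dead Cas9 in budding yeast. In Saccharomyces cerevisiae it is maintained as a centromeric plasmid through a CEN6/ARS element, which gives stable, low-copy inheritance, and it is selected by complementation of tryptophan auxotrophy with the TRP1 marker under its own promoter. In bacteria it replicates from a ColE1/pUC-type origin and is selected with ampicillin through the β-lactamase gene. The catalogue entry lists it as low copy in E. coli. An f1 origin and remnants of the pBluescript-style lac/lacZα region, with flanking T3 and T7 promoters, are carried over from the backbone.

The roughly 4.2 kb payload sits between the constitutive S. cerevisiae TEF1 promoter and the CYC1 transcription terminator. It encodes a human codon-optimized Streptococcus pyogenes Cas9 with the D10A and H840A substitutions, which inactivate the two nuclease domains so that the protein binds guide-RNA-specified DNA without cutting it. An N-terminal 3xFLAG tag allows immunoprecipitation, and the record lists a C-terminal nuclear localization signal, although this is not separately annotated in the feature table. Part of the plasmid derives from an earlier yeast Cas9 expression construct.

The plasmid is intended for engineered DNA-binding molecule-mediated chromatin immunoprecipitation (enChIP). Here dCas9 is directed to a chosen locus by a guide RNA supplied from a compatible yeast gRNA plasmid, and anti-FLAG pull-down then purifies that genomic region so that the molecules associated with it can be analysed.
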