Features (pLannotate 1.2.2; 22 found; start..end, strand, type, name):
     69..572     -  misc_feature   CEN/ARS: S. cerevisiae CEN6 centromere fused to an autonomously replicating sequence
    609..713     +  promoter       AmpR promoter: bla
    714..1574    +  CDS            AmpR: β-lactamase; bla; confers resistance to ampicillin, carbenicillin, and related antibiotics
   1745..2333    +  rep_origin     ori: high-copy-number ColE1/pMB1/pBR322/pUC origin of replication
   2516..2608    +  CDS            lacI (fragment): lac repressor; lacI; The lac repressor binds to the lac operator to inhibit transcription in E. coli. This inhibition can be relieved by adding lactose or isopropyl-β-D-thiogalactopyranoside (IPTG).
   2621..2642    +  protein_bind   CAP binding site: CAP binding activates transcription in the presence of cAMP. E. coli catabolite activator protein
   2657..2687    +  promoter       lac promoter: promoter for the E. coli lac operon
   2695..2711    +  protein_bind   lac operator: The lac repressor binds to the lac operator to inhibit transcription in E. coli. This inhibition can be relieved by adding lactose or isopropyl-β-D-thiogalactopyranoside (IPTG). lac repressor encoded by lacI
   2756..2774    +  promoter       T3 promoter: promoter for bacteriophage T3 RNA polymerase
   2792..3190    +  promoter       TEF1 promoter: S. cerevisiae TEF1; promoter for EF-1α
   3194..3217    +  misc_feature   MCS (fragment): pBluescript multiple cloning site
   3225..3290    +  CDS            3xFLAG: three tandem FLAG® epitope tags, followed by an enterokinase cleavage site
   3294..7397    +  CDS            Cas9: Cas9 (Csn1) endonuclease from the Streptococcus pyogenes Type II CRISPR/Cas system generates RNA-guided double strand breaks in DNA
   7446..7693    +  terminator     CYC1 terminator: S. cerevisiae CYC1; transcription terminator for CYC1
   7712..7730    -  promoter       T7 promoter: promoter for bacteriophage T7 RNA polymerase
   7738..7893    +  CDS            lacZα (fragment): LacZα fragment of β-galactosidase; lacZ fragment
   7897..8325    +  rep_origin     f1 ori (sequence partly withheld): f1 bacteriophage origin of replication; arrow indicates direction of (+) strand synthesis
   8353..8404    -  misc_feature   bom (fragment): basis of mobility region from pBR322
   8455..9129    -  CDS            TRP1: phosphoribosylanthranilate isomerase, required for tryptophan biosynthesis; S. cerevisiae TRP1; yeast auxotrophic marker
   9130..9277    -  promoter       TRP1 promoter: S. cerevisiae TRP1
   9415..9464    -  misc_feature   bom (fragment): basis of mobility region from pBR322
   9566..1       -  CDS            rop (fragment) (across the origin): Rop protein, which maintains plasmids at low copy number; rop
>Addgene plasmid #62190 | 3xFLAG-dCas9/pTEF1p-CYC1t | depositor full sequence | sequence record 105871 | 3xFLAG-dCas9/pTEF1p-CYC1t sequence 9600 bps
GACGAAAGGGCCTCGTGATACGCCTATTTTTATAGGTTAATGTCATGATAATAATGGTTTCTTAGACGGA
TCGCTTGCCTGTAACTTACACGCGCCTCGTATCTTTTAATGATGGAATAATTTGGGAATTTACTCTGTGT
TTATTTATTTTTATGTTTTGTATTTGGATTTTAGAAAGTAAATAAAGAAGGTAGAAGAGTTACGGAATGA
AGAAAAAAAAATAAACAAAGGTTTAAAAAATTTCAACAAAAAGCGTACTTTACATATATATTTATTAGAC
AAGAAAAGCAGATTAAATAGATATACATTCGATTAACGATAAGTAAAATGTAAAATCACAGGATTTTCGT
GTGTGGTCTTCTACACAGACAAGATGAAACAATTCGGCATTAATACCTGAGAGCAGGAAGAGCAAGATAA
AAGGTAGTATTTGTTGGCGATCCCCCTAGAGTCTTTTACATCTTCGGAAAACAAAAACTATTTTTTCTTT
AATTTCTTTTTTTACTTTCTATTTTTAATTTATATATTTATATTAAAAAATTTAAATTATAATTATTTTT
ATAGCACGTGATGAAAAGGACCCAGGTGGCACTTTTCGGGGAAATGTGCGCGGAACCCCTATTTGTTTAT
TTTTCTAAATACATTCAAATATGTATCCGCTCATGAGACAATAACCCTGATAAATGCTTCAATAATATTG
AAAAAGGAAGAGTATGAGTATTCAACATTTCCGTGTCGCCCTTATTCCCTTTTTTGCGGCATTTTGCCTT
CCTGTTTTTGCTCACCCAGAAACGCTGGTGAAAGTAAAAGATGCTGAAGATCAGTTGGGTGCACGAGTGG
GTTACATCGAACTGGATCTCAACAGCGGTAAGATCCTTGAGAGTTTTCGCCCCGAAGAACGTTTTCCAAT
GATGAGCACTTTTAAAGTTCTGCTATGTGGCGCGGTATTATCCCGTATTGACGCCGGGCAAGAGCAACTC
GGTCGCCGCATACACTATTCTCAGAATGACTTGGTTGAGTACTCACCAGTCACAGAAAAGCATCTTACGG
ATGGCATGACAGTAAGAGAATTATGCAGTGCTGCCATAACCATGAGTGATAACACTGCGGCCAACTTACT
TCTGACAACGATCGGAGGACCGAAGGAGCTAACCGCTTTTTTGCACAACATGGGGGATCATGTAACTCGC
CTTGATCGTTGGGAACCGGAGCTGAATGAAGCCATACCAAACGACGAGCGTGACACCACGATGCCTGTAG
CAATGGCAACAACGTTGCGCAAACTATTAACTGGCGAACTACTTACTCTAGCTTCCCGGCAACAATTAAT
AGACTGGATGGAGGCGGATAAAGTTGCAGGACCACTTCTGCGCTCGGCCCTTCCGGCTGGCTGGTTTATT
GCTGATAAATCTGGAGCCGGTGAGCGTGGGTCTCGCGGTATCATTGCAGCACTGGGGCCAGATGGTAAGC
CCTCCCGTATCGTAGTTATCTACACGACGGGGAGTCAGGCAACTATGGATGAACGAAATAGACAGATCGC
TGAGATAGGTGCCTCACTGATTAAGCATTGGTAACTGTCAGACCAAGTTTACTCATATATACTTTAGATT
GATTTAAAACTTCATTTTTAATTTAAAAGGATCTAGGTGAAGATCCTTTTTGATAATCTCATGACCAAAA
TCCCTTAACGTGAGTTTTCGTTCCACTGAGCGTCAGACCCCGTAGAAAAGATCAAAGGATCTTCTTGAGA
TCCTTTTTTTCTGCGCGTAATCTGCTGCTTGCAAACAAAAAAACCACCGCTACCAGCGGTGGTTTGTTTG
CCGGATCAAGAGCTACCAACTCTTTTTCCGAAGGTAACTGGCTTCAGCAGAGCGCAGATACCAAATACTG
TCCTTCTAGTGTAGCCGTAGTTAGGCCACCACTTCAAGAACTCTGTAGCACCGCCTACATACCTCGCTCT
GCTAATCCTGTTACCAGTGGCTGCTGCCAGTGGCGATAAGTCGTGTCTTACCGGGTTGGACTCAAGACGA
TAGTTACCGGATAAGGCGCAGCGGTCGGGCTGAACGGGGGGTTCGTGCACACAGCCCAGCTTGGAGCGAA
CGACCTACACCGAACTGAGATACCTACAGCGTGAGCTATGAGAAAGCGCCACGCTTCCCGAAGGGAGAAA
GGCGGACAGGTATCCGGTAAGCGGCAGGGTCGGAACAGGAGAGCGCACGAGGGAGCTTCCAGGGGGAAAC
GCCTGGTATCTTTATAGTCCTGTCGGGTTTCGCCACCTCTGACTTGAGCGTCGATTTTTGTGATGCTCGT
CAGGGGGGCGGAGCCTATGGAAAAACGCCAGCAACGCGGCCTTTTTACGGTTCCTGGCCTTTTGCTGGCC
TTTTGCTCACATGTTCTTTCCTGCGTTATCCCCTGATTCTGTGGATAACCGTATTACCGCCTTTGAGTGA
GCTGATACCGCTCGCCGCAGCCGAACGACCGAGCGCAGCGAGTCAGTGAGCGAGGAAGCGGAAGAGCGCC
CAATACGCAAACCGCCTCTCCCCGCGCGTTGGCCGATTCATTAATGCAGCTGGCACGACAGGTTTCCCGA
CTGGAAAGCGGGCAGTGAGCGCAACGCAATTAATGTGAGTTAGCTCACTCATTAGGCACCCCAGGCTTTA
CACTTTATGCTTCCGGCTCGTATGTTGTGTGGAATTGTGAGCGGATAACAATTTCACACAGGAAACAGCT
ATGACCATGATTACGCCAAGCGCGCAATTAACCCTCACTAAAGGGAACAAAAGCTGGAGCTCATAGCTTC
AAAATGTTTCTACTCCTTTTTTACTCTTCCAGATTTTCTCGGACTCCGCGCATCGCCGTACCACTTCAAA
ACACCCAAGCACAGCATACTAAATTTCCCCTCTTTCTTCCTCTAGGGTGTCGTTAATTACCCGTACTAAA
GGTTTGGAAAAGAAAAAAGAGACCGCCTCGTTTCTTTTTCTTCGTCGAAAAAGGCAATAAAAATTTTTAT
CACGTTTCTTTTTCTTGAAAATTTTTTTTTTGATTTTTTTCTCTTTCGATGACCTCCCATTGATATTTAA
GTTAATAAACGGTCTTCAATTTCTCAAGTTTCAGTTTCATTTTTCTTGTTCTATTACAACTTTTTTTACT
TCTTGCTCATTAGAAAGAAAGCATAGCAATCTAATCTAAGTTTTCTAGAACTAGTGGATCCCCCGGGAAA
AATGGACTACAAAGACCATGACGGTGATTATAAAGATCATGACATCGATTACAAGGATGACGATGACAAG
CTCATGGACAAGAAGTACTCCATTGGGCTCGCTATCGGCACAAACAGCGTCGGCTGGGCCGTCATTACGG
ACGAGTACAAGGTGCCGAGCAAAAAATTCAAAGTTCTGGGCAATACCGATCGCCACAGCATAAAGAAGAA
CCTCATTGGCGCCCTCCTGTTCGACTCCGGGGAGACGGCCGAAGCCACGCGGCTCAAAAGAACAGCACGG
CGCAGATATACCCGCAGAAAGAATCGGATCTGCTACCTGCAGGAGATCTTTAGTAATGAGATGGCTAAGG
TGGATGACTCTTTCTTCCATAGGCTGGAGGAGTCCTTTTTGGTGGAGGAGGATAAAAAGCACGAGCGCCA
CCCAATCTTTGGCAATATCGTGGACGAGGTGGCGTACCATGAAAAGTACCCAACCATATATCATCTGAGG
AAGAAGCTTGTAGACAGTACTGATAAGGCTGACTTGCGGTTGATCTATCTCGCGCTGGCGCATATGATCA
AATTTCGGGGACACTTCCTCATCGAGGGGGACCTGAACCCAGACAACAGCGATGTCGACAAACTCTTTAT
CCAACTGGTTCAGACTTACAATCAGCTTTTCGAAGAGAACCCGATCAACGCATCCGGAGTTGACGCCAAA
GCAATCCTGAGCGCTAGGCTGTCCAAATCCCGGCGGCTCGAAAACCTCATCGCACAGCTCCCTGGGGAGA
AGAAGAACGGCCTGTTTGGTAATCTTATCGCCCTGTCACTCGGGCTGACCCCCAACTTTAAATCTAACTT
CGACCTGGCCGAAGATGCCAAGCTTCAACTGAGCAAAGACACCTACGATGATGATCTCGACAATCTGCTG
GCCCAGATCGGCGACCAGTACGCAGACCTTTTTTTGGCGGCAAAGAACCTGTCAGACGCCATTCTGCTGA
GTGATATTCTGCGAGTGAACACGGAGATCACCAAAGCTCCGCTGAGCGCTAGTATGATCAAGCGCTATGA
TGAGCACCACCAAGACTTGACTTTGCTGAAGGCCCTTGTCAGACAGCAACTGCCTGAGAAGTACAAGGAA
ATTTTCTTCGATCAGTCTAAAAATGGCTACGCCGGATACATTGACGGCGGAGCAAGCCAGGAGGAATTTT
ACAAATTTATTAAGCCCATCTTGGAAAAAATGGACGGCACCGAGGAGCTGCTGGTAAAGCTTAACAGAGA
AGATCTGTTGCGCAAACAGCGCACTTTCGACAATGGAAGCATCCCCCACCAGATTCACCTGGGCGAACTG
CACGCTATCCTCAGGCGGCAAGAGGATTTCTACCCCTTTTTGAAAGATAACAGGGAAAAGATTGAGAAAA
TCCTCACATTTCGGATACCCTACTATGTAGGCCCCCTCGCCCGGGGAAATTCCAGATTCGCGTGGATGAC
TCGCAAATCAGAAGAGACCATCACTCCCTGGAACTTCGAGGAAGTCGTGGATAAGGGGGCCTCTGCCCAG
TCCTTCATCGAAAGGATGACTAACTTTGATAAAAATCTGCCTAACGAAAAGGTGCTTCCTAAACACTCTC
TGCTGTACGAGTACTTCACAGTTTATAACGAGCTCACCAAGGTCAAATACGTCACAGAAGGGATGAGAAA
GCCAGCATTCCTGTCTGGAGAGCAGAAGAAAGCTATCGTGGACCTCCTCTTCAAGACGAACCGGAAAGTT
ACCGTGAAACAGCTCAAAGAAGACTATTTCAAAAAGATTGAATGTTTCGACTCTGTTGAAATCAGCGGAG
TGGAGGATCGCTTCAACGCATCCCTGGGAACGTATCACGATCTCCTGAAAATCATTAAAGACAAGGACTT
CCTGGACAATGAGGAGAACGAGGACATTCTTGAGGACATTGTCCTCACCCTTACGTTGTTTGAAGATAGG
GAGATGATTGAAGAACGCTTGAAAACTTACGCTCATCTCTTCGACGACAAAGTCATGAAACAGCTCAAGA
GGCGCCGATATACAGGATGGGGGCGGCTGTCAAGAAAACTGATCAATGGGATCCGAGACAAGCAGAGTGG
AAAGACAATCCTGGATTTTCTTAAGTCCGATGGATTTGCCAACAGGAACTTCATGCAGTTGATCCATGAT
GACTCTCTCACCTTTAAGGAGGACATCCAGAAAGCACAAGTTTCTGGCCAGGGGGACAGTCTTCACGAGC
ACATCGCTAATCTTGCAGGTAGCCCAGCTATCAAAAAGGGAATACTGCAGACCGTTAAGGTCGTGGATGA
ACTCGTCAAAGTAATGGGAAGGCATAAGCCCGAGAATATCGTTATCGAGATGGCCCGAGAGAACCAAACT
ACCCAGAAGGGACAGAAGAACAGTAGGGAAAGGATGAAGAGGATTGAAGAGGGTATAAAAGAACTGGGGT
CCCAAATCCTTAAGGAACACCCAGTTGAAAACACCCAGCTTCAGAATGAGAAGCTCTACCTGTACTACCT
GCAGAACGGCAGGGACATGTACGTGGATCAGGAACTGGACATCAATCGGCTCTCCGACTACGACGTGGAT
GCCATCGTGCCCCAGTCTTTTCTCAAAGATGATTCTATTGATAATAAAGTGTTGACAAGATCCGATAAAA
ATAGAGGGAAGAGTGATAACGTCCCCTCAGAAGAAGTTGTCAAGAAAATGAAAAATTATTGGCGGCAGCT
GCTGAACGCCAAACTGATCACACAACGGAAGTTCGATAATCTGACTAAGGCTGAACGAGGTGGCCTGTCT
GAGTTGGATAAAGCCGGCTTCATCAAAAGGCAGCTTGTTGAGACACGCCAGATCACCAAGCACGTGGCCC
AAATTCTCGATTCACGCATGAACACCAAGTACGATGAAAATGACAAACTGATTCGAGAGGTGAAAGTTAT
TACTCTGAAGTCTAAGCTGGTCTCAGATTTCAGAAAGGACTTTCAGTTTTATAAGGTGAGAGAGATCAAC
AATTACCACCATGCGCATGATGCCTACCTGAATGCAGTGGTAGGCACTGCACTTATCAAAAAATATCCCA
AGCTTGAATCTGAATTTGTTTACGGAGACTATAAAGTGTACGATGTTAGGAAAATGATCGCAAAGTCTGA
GCAGGAAATAGGCAAGGCCACCGCTAAGTACTTCTTTTACAGCAATATTATGAATTTTTTCAAGACCGAG
ATTACACTGGCCAATGGAGAGATTCGGAAGCGACCACTTATCGAAACAAACGGAGAAACAGGAGAAATCG
TGTGGGACAAGGGTAGGGATTTCGCGACAGTCCGGAAGGTCCTGTCCATGCCGCAGGTGAACATCGTTAA
AAAGACCGAAGTACAGACCGGAGGCTTCTCCAAGGAAAGTATCCTCCCGAAAAGGAACAGCGACAAGCTG
ATCGCACGCAAAAAAGATTGGGACCCCAAGAAATACGGCGGATTCGATTCTCCTACAGTCGCTTACAGTG
TACTGGTTGTGGCCAAAGTGGAGAAAGGGAAGTCTAAAAAACTCAAAAGCGTCAAGGAACTGCTGGGCAT
CACAATCATGGAGCGATCAAGCTTCGAAAAAAACCCCATCGACTTTCTCGAGGCGAAAGGATATAAAGAG
GTCAAAAAAGACCTCATCATTAAGCTTCCCAAGTACTCTCTCTTTGAGCTTGAAAACGGCCGGAAACGAA
TGCTCGCTAGTGCGGGCGAGCTGCAGAAAGGTAACGAGCTGGCACTGCCCTCTAAATACGTTAATTTCTT
GTATCTGGCCAGCCACTATGAAAAGCTCAAAGGGTCTCCCGAAGATAATGAGCAGAAGCAGCTGTTCGTG
GAACAACACAAACACTACCTTGATGAGATCATCGAGCAAATAAGCGAATTCTCCAAAAGAGTGATCCTCG
CCGACGCTAACCTCGATAAGGTGCTTTCTGCTTACAATAAGCACAGGGATAAGCCCATCAGGGAGCAGGC
AGAAAACATTATCCACTTGTTTACTCTGACCAACTTGGGCGCGCCTGCAGCCTTCAAGTACTTCGACACC
ACCATAGACAGAAAGCGGTACACCTCTACAAAGGAGGTCCTGGACGCCACACTGATTCATCAGTCAATTA
CGGGGCTCTATGAAACAAGAATCGACCTCTCTCAGCTCGGTGGAGACAGCAGGGCTGACCCCAAGAAGAA
GAGGAAGGTGTGATCTCTTCTCGAGTCATGTAATTAGTTATGTCACGCTTACATTCACGCCCTCCCCCCA
CATCCGCTCTAACCGAAAAGGAAGGAGTTAGACAACCTGAAGTCTAGGTCCCTATTTATTTTTTTATAGT
TATGTTAGTATTAAGAACGTTATTTATATTTCAAATTTTTCTTTTTTTTCTGTACAGACGCGTGTACGCA
TGTAACATTATACTGAAAACCTTGCTTGAGAAGGTTTTGGGACGCTCGAAGGCTTTAATTTGCGGCCGGT
ACCCAATTCGCCCTATAGTGAGTCGTATTACGCGCGCTCACTGGCCGTCGTTTTACAACGTCGTGACTGG
GAAAACCCTGGCGTTACCCAACTTAATCGCCTTGCAGCACATCCCCCTTTCGCCAGCTGGCGTAATAGCG
AAGAGGCCCGCACCGATCGCCCTTCCCAACAGTTGCGCAGCCTGAATGGCGAATGG
[124 nt withheld, positions 7897-8020]
C
[91 nt withheld, positions 8022-8112]
A
[49 nt withheld, positions 8114-8162]
CCTTTGACGTTGGAGTCCACGTTCTTT
[37 nt withheld, positions 8190-8226]
ACCCTATCTCGGTCTATTCTTTTGATTTATAAGGGATTTTGCCGATTTCGGCCTATTGGTTAAAAAATGA
GCTGATTTAACAAAAATTTAACGCGAATTTTAACAAAATATTAACGCTTACAATTTCCTGATGCGGTATT
TTCTCCTTACGCATCTGTGCGGTATTTCACACCGCATAGATCGGCAAGTGCACAAACAATACTTAAATAA
ATACTACTCAGTAATAACCTATTTCTTAGCATTTTTGACGAAATTTGCTATTTTGTTAGAGTCTTTTACA
CCATTTGTCTCCACACCTCCGCTTACATCAACACCAATAACGCCATTTAATCTAAGCGCATCACCAACAT
TTTCTGGCGTCAGTCCACCAGCTAACATAAAATGTAAGCTTTCGGGGCTCTCTTGCCTTCCAACCCAGTC
AGAAATCGAGTTCCAATCCAAAAGTTCACCTGTCCCACCTGCTTCTGAATCAAACAAGGGAATAAACGAA
TGAGGTTTCTGTGAAGCTGCACTGAGTAGTATGTTGCAGTCTTTTGGAAATACGAGTCTTTTAATAACTG
GCAAACCGAGGAACTCTTGGTATTCTTGCCACGACTCATCTCCATGCAGTTGGACGATATCAATGCCGTA
ATCATTGACCAGAGCCAAAACATCCTCCTTAGGTTGATTACGAAACACGCCAACCAAGTATTTCGGAGTG
CCTGAACTATTTTTATATGCTTTTACAAGACTTGAAATTTTCCTTGCAATAACCGGGTCAATTGTTCTCT
TTCTATTGGGCACACATATAATACCCAGCAAGTCAGCATCGGAATCTAGAGCACATTCTGCGGCCTCTGT
GCTCTGCAAGCCGCAAACTTTCACCAATGGACCAGAACTACCTGTGAAATTAATAACAGACATACTCCAA
GCTGCCTTTGTGTGCTTAATCACGTATACTCACGTGCTCAATAGTCACCAATGCCCTCCCTCTTGGCCCT
CTCCTTTTCTTTTTTCGACCGAATTAATTCTTAATCGGCAAAAAAAGAAAAGCTCCGGATCAAGATTGTA
CGTAAGGTGACAAGCTATTTTTCAATAAAGAATATCTTCCACTACTGCCATCTGGCGTCATAACTGCAAA
GTACACATATATTACGATGCTGTTCTATTAAATGCTTCCTATATTATATATATAGTAATGTCGTGATCTA
TGGTGCACTCTCAGTACAATCTGCTCTGATGCCGCATAGTTAAGCCAGCCCCGACACCCGCCAACACCCG
CTGACGCGCCCTGACGGGCTTGTCTGCTCCCGGCATCCGCTTACAGACAAGCTGTGACCGTCTCCGGGAG
CTGCATGTGTCAGAGGTTTTCACCGTCATCACCGAAACGCGCGA
