>Addgene plasmid #62190 | 3xFLAG-dCas9/pTEF1p-CYC1t | addgene partial sequence | sequence record 103414 | pBluescript-SK 5'-tctagaactagtggatc-3'
AAGACCATGACGGTGATTATAAAGATCATGACATCGATTACAAGGATGACGATGACAAGCTCATGGACAA
GAAGTACTCCATTGGGCTCGCTATCGGCACAAACAGCGTCGGCTGGGCCGTCATTACGGACGAGTACAAG
GTGCCGAGCAAAAAATTCAAAGTTCTGGGCAATACCGATCGCCACAGCATAAAGAAGAACCTCATTGGCG
CCCTCCTGTTCGACTCCGGGGAGACGGCCGAAGCCACGCGGCTCAAAAGAACAGCACGGCGCAGATATAC
CCGCAGAAAGAATCGGATCTGCTACCTGCAGGAGATCTTTAGTAATGAGATGGCTAAGGTGGATGACTCT
TTCTTCCATAGGCTGGAGGAGTCCTTTTTGGTGGAGGAGGATAAAAAGCACGAGCGCCACCCAATCTTTG
GCAATATCGTGGACGAGGTGGCGTACCATGAAAAGTACCCAACCATATATCATCTGAGGAAGAAGCTTGT
AGACAGTACTGATAAGGCTGACTTGCGGTTGATCTATCTCGCGCTGGCGCATATGATCAAATTTCGGGGA
CACTTCCTCATCGAGGGGGACCTGAACCCAGACAACAGCGATGTCGACAAACTCTTTATCCAACTGGTTC
AGACTTACAATCAGCTTTTCGAAGAGAACCCGATCAACGCATCCGGAGTTGACGCCAAAGCAATCCTGAG
CGCTAGGCTGTCCAAATCCCGGCGGCTCGAAAACCTCATCGCACAGCTCCCTGGGGAGAAGAAGAACGGC
CTGTTTGGTAATCTTATCGCCCTGTCACTCGGGCTGACCCCCAACTTTAAATCTAACTTCGACCTGGCCG
AAGATGCCAAGCTTCAACTGAGCAAAGACACCTACGATGATGATCTCGACAATCTGCTGGCCCAGATCGG
CGACCAGTACGCAGACCTTTTTTTGGCGGCAAAGAACCTGTCAGACGCCATTCTGCTGAGTGATATTCTG
CGAGTGAACACGGAGATCACCAAAGCTCCGCTGAGCGCTAGTATGATCAAGCGCTATGATGAGCACCACC
AAGACTTGACTTTGCTGAAGG
