>Addgene plasmid #62190 | 3xFLAG-dCas9/pTEF1p-CYC1t | addgene partial sequence | sequence record 103416 | hdCas9-R2 5'-CCGGCTTTATCCAACTCAGAC-3'
CCTTAGTCAGATTATCGAACTTCCGTTGTGTGATCAGTTTGGCGTTCAGCAGCTGCCGCCAATAATTTTT
CATTTTCTTGACAACTTCTTCTGAGGGGACGTTATCACTCTTCCCTCTATTTTTATCGGATCTTGTCAAC
ACTTTATTATCAATAGAATCATCTTTGAGAAAAGACTGGGGCACGATGGCATCCACGTCGTAGTCGGAGA
GCCGATTGATGTCCAGTTCCTGATCCACGTACATGTCCCTGCCGTTCTGCAGGTAGTACAGGTAGAGCTT
CTCATTCTGAAGCTGGGTGTTTTCAACTGGGTGTTCCTTAAGGATTTGGGACCCCAGTTCTTTTATACCC
TCTTCAATCCTCTTCATCCTTTCCCTACTGTTCTTCTGTCCCTTCTGGGTAGTTTGGTTCTCTCGGGCCA
TCTCGATAACGATATTCTCGGGCTTATGCCTTCCCATTACTTTGACGAGTTCATCCACGACCTTAACGGT
CTGCAGTATTCCCTTTTTGATAGCTGGGCTACCTGCAAGATTAGCGATGTGCTCGTGAAGACTGTCCCCC
TGGCCAGAAACTTGTGCTTTCTGGATGTCCTCCTTAAAGGTGAGAGAGTCATCATGGATCAACTGCATGA
AGTTCCTGTTGGCAAATCCATCGGACTTAAGAAAATCCAGGATTGTCTTTCCACTCTGCTTGTCTCGGAT
CCCATTGATCAGTTTTCTTGACAGCCGCCCCCATCCTGTATATCGGCGCCTCTTGAGCTGTTTCATGACT
TTGTCGTCGAAGAGATGAGCGTAAGTTTTCAAGCGTTCTTCAATCATCTCCCTATCTTCAAACAACGTAA
GGGTGAGGACAATGTCCTCAAGAATGTCCTCGTTCTCCTCATTGTCCAGGAAGTCCTTGTCTTTAATGAT
TTTCAGGAGATCGTGATACGTTCCCAGGGATGCGTTGAAGCGATCCTCCACTCCGCTGATTTCAACAGAG
TCGAAACATTCAATCTTTTTGAAATAGTCTTCTTTGAGCTGTTTCACGGTAACTTTCCGGTTCGTCTTGA
AGAGGAGGTCCACGATAGCTT
