>Addgene plasmid #62190 | 3xFLAG-dCas9/pTEF1p-CYC1t | addgene partial sequence | sequence record 103417 | hSpCas9-R1 5'-CGCTCGTGCTTCTTATCCTC-3'
CCTCCAGCCTATGGAAGAAAGAGTCATCCACCTTAGCCATCTCATTACTAAAGATCTCCTGCAGGTAGCA
GATCCGATTCTTTCTGCGGGTATATCTGCGCCGTGCTGTTCTTTTGAGCCGCGTGGCTTCGGCCGTCTCC
CCGGAGTCGAACAGGAGGGCGCCAATGAGGTTCTTCTTTATGCTGTGGCGATCGGTATTGCCCAGAACTT
TGAATTTTTTGCTCGGCACCTTGTACTCGTCCGTAATGACGGCCCAGCCGACGCTGTTTGTGCCGATAGC
GAGCCCAATGGAGTACTTCTTGTCCATGAGCTTGTCATCGTCATCCTTGTAATCGATGTCATGATCTTTA
TAATCACCGTCATGGTCTTTGTAGTCCATTTTTCCCGGGGGATCCACTAGTTCTAGAAAACTTAGATTAG
ATTGCTATGCTTTCTTTCTAATGAGCAAGAAGTAAAAAAAGTTGTAATAGAACAAGAAAAATGAAACTGA
AACTTGAGAAATTGAAGACCGTTTATTAACTTAAATATCAATGGGAGGTCATCGAAAGAGAAAAAAATCA
AAAAAAAAATTTTCAAGAAAAAGAAACGTGATAAAAATTTTTATTGCCTTTTTCGACGAAGAAAAAGAAA
CGAGGCGGTCTCTTTTTTCTTTTCCAAACCTTTAGTACGGGTAATTAACGACACCCTAGAGGAAGAAAGA
GGGGAAATTTAGTATGCTGTGCTTGGGTGTTTTGAAGTGGTACGGCGATGCGCGGAGTCCGAGAAAATCT
GGAAGAGTAAAAAAGGAGTAGAAACATTTTGAAGCTATGAGCTCCAGCTTTTGTTCCCTTTAGTGAGGGT
TAATTGCGCGCTTGGCGTAATCATGGTCATAGCTGTTTCCTGTGTGAAATTGTTATCCGCTCACAATTCC
ACACAACATACGAGCCGGAAGCATAAAGTGTAAAGCCTGGGGTGCCTAATGAGTGAGCTAACTCACATTA
ATTGCGTTGCGCTCACTGCCCGCTTTCCAGTCGGGAAACCTGTCGTGCCAGCTGCATTAATGAATCGGCC
AACGCGCGGGG
