>Addgene plasmid #62190 | 3xFLAG-dCas9/pTEF1p-CYC1t | addgene partial sequence | sequence record 103420 | CYC1 5'-GCGTGAATGTAAGCGTGAC-3'
ACTCGAGAAGAGATCACACCTTCCTCTTCTTCTTGGGGTCAGCCCTGCTGTCTCCACCGAGCTGAGAGAG
GTCGATTCTTGTTTCATAGAGCCCCGTAATTGACTGATGAATCAGTGTGGCGTCCAGGACCTCCTTTGTA
GAGGTGTACCGCTTTCTGTCTATGGTGGTGTCGAAGTACTTGAAGGCTGCAGGCGCGCCCAAGTTGGTCA
GAGTAAACAAGTGGATAATGTTTTCTGCCTGCTCCCTGATGGGCTTATCCCTGTGCTTATTGTAAGCAGA
AAGCACCTTATCGAGGTTAGCGTCGGCGAGGATCACTCTTTTGGAGAATTCGCTTATTTGCTCGATGATC
TCATCAAGGTAGTGTTTGTGTTGTTCCACGAACAGCTGCTTCTGCTCATTATCTTCGGGAGACCCTTTGA
GCTTTTCATAGTGGCTGGCCAGATACAAGAAATTAACGTATTTAGAGGGCAGTGCCAGCTCGTTACCTTT
CTGCAGCTCGCCCGCACTAGCGAGCATTCGTTTCCGGCCGTTTTCAAGCTCAAAGAGAGAGTACTTGGGA
AGCTTAATGATGAGGTCTTTTTTGACCTCTTTATATCCTTTCGCCTCGAGAAAGTCGATGGGGTTTTTTT
CGAAGCTTGATCGCTCCATGATTGTGATGCCCAGCAGTTCCTTGACGCTTTTGAGTTTTTTAGACTTCCC
TTTCTCCACTTTGGCCACAACCAGTACACTGTAAGCGACTGTAGGAGAATCGAATCCGCCGTATTTCTTG
GGGTCCCAATCTTTTTTGCGTGCGATCAGCTTGTCGCTGTTCCTTTTCGGGAGGATACTTTCCTTGGAGA
AGCCTCCGGTCTGTACTTCGGTCTTTTTAACGATGTTCACCTGCGGCATGGACAGGACCTTCCGGACTGT
CGCGAAATCCCTACCCTTGTCCCACACGATTTCTCCTGTTTCTCCGTTTGTTTCGATAAGTGGTCGCTTC
CGAATCTCTCCATTGGCCAGTGTAATCTCGGTCTTGAAAA
