>Addgene plasmid #62190 | 3xFLAG-dCas9/pTEF1p-CYC1t | addgene partial sequence | sequence record 103421 | dCas9-F2 5'-CCAAAGAGGTGCTGGACG-3'
GGCTCTATGAAACAAGAATCGACCTCTCTCAGCTCGGTGGAGACAGCAGGGCTGACCCCAAGAAGAAGAG
GAAGGTGTGATCTCTTCTCGAGTCATGTAATTAGTTATGTCACGCTTACATTCACGCCCTCCCCCCACAT
CCGCTCTAACCGAAAAGGAAGGAGTTAGACAACCTGAAGTCTAGGTCCCTATTTATTTTTTTATAGTTAT
GTTAGTATTAAGAACGTTATTTATATTTCAAATTTTTCTTTTTTTTCTGTACAGACGCGTGTACGCATGT
AACATTATACTGAAAACCTTGCTTGAGAAGGTTTTGGGACGCTCGAAGGCTTTAATTTGCGGCCGGTACC
CAATTCGCCCTATAGTGAGTCGTATTACGCGCGCTCACTGGCCGTCGTTTTACAACGTCGTGACTGGGAA
AACCCTGGCGTTACCCAACTTAATCGCCTTGCAGCACATCCCCCTTTCGCCAGCTGGCGTAATAGCGAAG
AGGCCCGCACCGATCGCCCTTCCCAACAGTTGCGCAGCCTGAATGGCGAATGG
[124 nt withheld, positions 544-667]
C
[55 nt withheld, positions 669-723]
