>Addgene plasmid #62190 | 3xFLAG-dCas9/pTEF1p-CYC1t | addgene partial sequence | sequence record 104113 | pGEX3 5'-CCGGGAGCTGCATGTGTCAGAGG-3'
CGAAACGCGCGAGACGAAAGGGCCTCGTGATACGCCTATTTTTATAGGTTAATGTCATGATAATAATGGT
TTCTTAGACGGATCGCTTGCCTGTAACTTACACGCGCCTCGTATCTTTTAATGATGGAATAATTTGGGAA
TTTACTCTGTGTTTATTTATTTTTATGTTTTGTATTTGGATTTTAGAAAGTAAATAAAGAAGGTAGAAGA
GTTACGGAATGAAGAAAAAAAAATAAACAAAGGTTTAAAAAATTTCAACAAAAAGCGTACTTTACATATA
TATTTATTAGACAAGAAAAGCAGATTAAATAGATATACATTCGATTAACGATAAGTAAAATGTAAAATCA
CAGGATTTTCGTGTGTGGTCTTCTACACAGACAAGATGAAACAATTCGGCATTAATACCTGAGAGCAGGA
AGAGCAAGATAAAAGGTAGTATTTGTTGGCGATCCCCCTAGAGTCTTTTACATCTTCGGAAAACAAAAAC
TATTTTTTCTTTAATTTCTTTTTTTACTTTCTATTTTTAATTTATATATTTATATTAAAAAATTTAAATT
ATAATTATTTTTATAGCACGTGATGAAAAGGACCCAGGTGGCACTTTTCGGGGAAATGTGCGCGGAACCC
CTATTTGTTTATTTTTCTAAATACATTCAAATATGTATCCGCTCATGAGACAATAACCCTGATAAATGCT
TCAATAATATTGAAAAAGGAAGAGTATGAGTATTCAACATTTCCGTGTCGCCCTTATTCCCTTTTTTGCG
GCATTTTGCCTTCCTGTTTTTGCTCACCCAGAAACGCTGGTGAAAGTAAAAGATGCTGAAGATCAGTTGG
GTGCACGAGTGGGTTACATCGAACTGGATCTCAACAGCGGTAAGATCCTT
