>Addgene plasmid #62190 | 3xFLAG-dCas9/pTEF1p-CYC1t | addgene partial sequence | sequence record 105850 | AmpSeq-F 5'-ctcatgagcggatacatatttgaa-3'
AAATAAACAAATAGGGGTTCCGCGCACATTTCCCCGAAAAGTGCCACCTGGGTCCTTTTCATCACGTGCT
ATAAAAATAATTATAATTTAAATTTTTTAATATAAATATATAAATTAAAAATAGAAAGTAAAAAAAGAAA
TTAAAGAAAAAATAGTTTTTGTTTTCCGAAGATGTAAAAGACTCTAGGGGGATCGCCAACAAATACTACC
TTTTATCTTGCTCTTCCTGCTCTCAGGTATTAATGCCGAATTGTTTCATCTTGTCTGTGTAGAAGACCAC
ACACGAAAATCCTGTGATTTTACATTTTACTTATCGTTAATCGAATGTATATCTATTTAATCTGCTTTTC
TTGTCTAATAAATATATATGTAAAGTACGCTTTTTGTTGAAATTTTTTAAACCTTTGTTTATTTTTTTTT
CTTCATTCCGTAACTCTTCTACCTTCTTTATTTACTTTCTAAAATCCAAATACAAAACATAAAAATAAAT
AAACACAGAGTAAATTCCCAAATTATTCCATCATTAAAAGATACGAGGCGCGTGTAAGTTACAGGCAAGC
GATCCGTCTAAGAAACCATTATTATCATGACATTAACCTATAAAAATAGGCGTATCACGAGGCCCTTTCG
TCTCGCGCGTTTCGGTGATGACGGTGAAAACCTCTGACACATGCAGCTCCCGGAGACGGTCACAGCTTGT
CTGTAAGCGGATGCCGGGAGCAGACAAGCCCGTCAGGGCGCGTCAGCGGGTGTTGGCGGGTGTCGGGGCT
GGCTTAACTATGCGGCATCAGAGCAGATTGTACTGAGAGTGCACCATAGATCACGACATTACTATATATA
TAATATAGGAAGCATTTAATAGAACAGCATCGTAATATATGTGTACTTTGCAGTTATGACGCCAGATGGC
AGTAGTGGAAGATATTCTTTATTGAAAAATAGCTTGTCACCTTACGTACAATCTTGATCCGGAGCTTTTC
TTTT
