>Addgene plasmid #62190 | 3xFLAG-dCas9/pTEF1p-CYC1t | addgene partial sequence | sequence record 105851 | F1ori-F 5'-GTGGACTCTTGTTCCAAACTGG-3'
CTATCTCGGTCTATTCTTTTGATTTATAAGGGATTTTGCCGATTTCGGCCTATTGGTTAAAAAATGAGCT
GATTTAACAAAAATTTAACGCGAATTTTAACAAAATATTAACGCTTACAATTTCCTGATGCGGTATTTTC
TCCTTACGCATCTGTGCGGTATTTCACACCGCATAGATCGGCAAGTGCACAAACAATACTTAAATAAATA
CTACTCAGTAATAACCTATTTCTTAGCATTTTTGACGAAATTTGCTATTTTGTTAGAGTCTTTTACACCA
TTTGTCTCCACACCTCCGCTTACATCAACACCAATAACGCCATTTAATCTAAGCGCATCACCAACATTTT
CTGGCGTCAGTCCACCAGCTAACATAAAATGTAAGCTTTCGGGGCTCTCTTGCCTTCCAACCCAGTCAGA
AATCGAGTTCCAATCCAAAAGTTCACCTGTCCCACCTGCTTCTGAATCAAACAAGGGAATAAACGAATGA
GGTTTCTGTGAAGCTGCACTGAGTAGTATGTTGCAGTCTTTTGGAAATACGAGTCTTTTAATAACTGGCA
AACCGAGGAACTCTTGGTATTCTTGCCACGACTCATCTCCATGCAGTTGGACGATATCAATGCCGTAATC
ATTGACCAGAGCCAAAACATCCTCCTTAGGTTGATTACGAAACACGCCAACCAAGTATTTCGGAGTGCCT
GAACTATTTTTATATGCTTTTACAAGACTTGAAATTTTCCTTGCAATAACCGGGTCAATTGTTCTCTTTC
TATTGGGCACACATATAATACCCAGCAAGTCAGCATCGGAATCTAGAGCACATTCTGCGGCCTCTGTGCT
CTGCAAGCCGCAAACTTTCACCAATGGACCAGAACTACCTGTGAAATTAATAACAGACATACTCCAAGC
