>Addgene plasmid #62190 | 3xFLAG-dCas9/pTEF1p-CYC1t | addgene partial sequence | sequence record 135651 | TEF_seq 5'-ggtcttcaatttctcaagtttc-3'
TTTTCTTGTTCTATTACAACTTTTTTTACTTCTTGCTCATTAGAAAGAAAGCATAGCAATCTAATCTAAG
TTTTCTAGAACTAGTGGATCCCCCGGGAAAAATGGACTACAAAGACCATGACGGTGATTATAAAGATCAT
GACATCGATTACAAGGATGACGATGACAAGCTCATGGACAAGAAGTACTCCATTGGGCTCGCTATCGGCA
CAAACAGCGTCGGCTGGGCCGTCATTACGGACGAGTACAAGGTGCCGAGCAAAAAATTCAAAGTTCTGGG
CAATACCGATCGCCACAGCATAAAGAAGAACCTCATTGGCGCCCTCCTGTTCGACTCCGGGGAGACGGCC
GAAGCCACGCGGCTCAAAAGAACAGCACGGCGCAGATATACCCGCAGAAAGAATCGGATCTGCTACCTGC
AGGAGATCTTTAGTAATGAGATGGCTAAGGTGGATGACTCTTTCTTCCATAGGCTGGAGGAGTCCTTTTT
GGTGGAGGAGGATAAAAAGCACGAGCGCCACCCAATCTTTGGCAATATCGTGGACGAGGTGGCGTACCAT
GAAAAGTACCCAACCATATATCATCTGAGGAAGAAGCTTGTAGACAGTACTGATAAGGCTGACTTGCGGT
TGATCTATCTCGCGCTGGCGCATATGATCAAATTTCGGGGACACTTCCTCATCGAGGGGGACCTGAACCC
AGACAACAGCGATGTCGACAAACTCTTTATCCAACTGGTTCAGACTTACAATCAGCTTTTCGAAGAGAAC
CCGATCAACGCATCCGGAGTTGACGCCAAAGCAATCCTGAGCGCTAGGCTGTCCAAATCCCGGCGGCTCG
AAAACCTCATCGCACAGCTCCCTGGGGAGAAGAAGAACGGCCTGTTTGGTAATCTTATCGCCCTGTCACT
CGGGCTGACCCCCAACTTTAAATCTAACTTCGACCTGGCCGAAGATGCCAAGCTTCAACTGAGCAAAGAC
ACCTACGATGATGATCTCGACAATCTG
